>Addgene plasmid #65567 | PAS501 (TJF040) | depositor partial sequence | sequence record 111312 | FadD gene insert
TTGAAGAAGGTTTGGCTTAACCGTTATCCCGCGGACGTTCCGACGGAGATCAACCCTGACCGTTATCAAT
CTCTGGTAGATATGTTTGAGCAGTCGGTCGCGCGCTACGCCGATCAACCTGCGTTTGTGAATATGGGGGA
GGTAATGACCTTCCGCAAGCTGGAAGAACGCAGTCGCGCGTTTGCCGCTTATTTGCAACAAGGGTTGGGG
CTGAAGAAAGGCGATCGCGTTGCGTTGATGATGCCTAATTTATTGCAATATCCGGTGGCGCTGTTTGGCA
TTTTGCGTGCCGGGATGATCGTCGTAAACGTTAACCCGTTGTATACCCCGCGTGAGCTTGAGCATCAGCT
TAACGATAGCGGCGCATCGGCGATTGTTATCGTGTCTAACTTTGCTCACACACTGGAAAAAGTGGTTGAT
AAAACCGCCGTTCAGCACGTAATTCTGACCCGTATGGGCGATCAGCTATCTACGGCAAAAGGCACGGTAG
TCAATTTCGTTGTTAAATACATCAAGCGTTTGGTGCCGAAATACCATCTGCCAGATGCCATTTCATTTCG
TAGCGCACTGCATAACGGCTACCGGATGCAGTACGTCAAACCCGAACTGGTGCCGGAAGATTTAGCTTTT
CTGCAATACACCGGCGGCACCACTGGTGTGGCGAAAGGCGCGATGCTGACTCACCGCAATATGCTGGCGA
ACCTGGAACAGGTTAACGCGACCTATGGTCCGCTGTTGCATCCGGGCAAAGAGCTGGTGGTGACGGCGCT
GCCGCTGTATCACATTTTTGCCCTGACCATTAACTGCCTGCTGTTTATCGAACTGGGTGGGCAGAACCTG
CTTATCACTAACCCGCGCGATATTCCAGGGTTGGTAAAAGAGTTAGCGAAATATCCGTTTACCGCTATCA
CGGGCGTTAACACCTTGTTCAATGCGTTGCTGAACAATAAAGAGTTCCAGCAGCTGGATTTCTCCAGTCT
GCATCTTTCCGCAGGCGGTGGGATGCCAGTGCGGCAAGTGGTGGCAGAGCGTTGGGTGAAACTGACCGGA
CAGTATCTGCTGGAAGGCTATGGCCTTACCGAGTGTGCGCCGCTGGTCAGCGTTAACCCATATGATATTG
ATTATCATAGTGGTAGCATCGGTTTGCCGGTGCCGTCGACGGAAGCCAAACTGGTGGATGATGATGATAA
TGAAGTACCACCAGGTCAACCGGGTGAGCTTTGTGTCAAAGGACCGCAGGTGATGCTGGGTTACTGGCAG
CGTCCCGATGCTACCGATGAAATCATCAAAAATGGCTGGTTACACACCGGCGACATCGCGGTAATGGATG
AAGAAGGATTCCTGCGCATTGTCGATCGTAAAAAAGACATGATTCTGGTTTCCGGTTTTAACGTCTATCC
CAACGAGATTGAAGATGTCGTCATGCAGCATCCTGGCGTACAGGAAGTCGCGGCTGTTGGCGTACCTTCC
GGCTCCAGTGGTGAAGCGGTGAAAATCTTCGTAGTGAAAAAAGATCCATCGCTTACCGAAGAGTCACTGG
TGACTTTTTGCCGCCGTCAGCTCACGGGATACAAAGTACCGAAGCTGGTGGAGTTTCGTGATGAGTTACC
GAAATCTAACGTCGGAAAAATTTTGCGACGAGAATTACGTGACGAAGCGCGCGGCAAAGTGGACAATAAA
GCCTGA
