>Addgene plasmid #65567 | PAS501 (TJF040) | addgene partial sequence | sequence record 114794 | pBRrevBam 5'-GGTGATGTCGGCGATATAGG-3'
GGCCACGAATGCGTCCGGCGTAGAGGATCGAGATCGATCTCGATCCCGCGAAATTAATACGACTCACTAT
AGGGGAATTGTGAGCGGATAACAATTCCCCTCTAGAAATAATTTTGTTTAACTTTAAGAAGGAGATATAC
CATGGCATTGAAGAAGGTTTGGCTTAACCGTTATCCCGCGGACGTTCCGACGGAGATCAACCCTGACCGT
TATCAATCTCTGGTAGATATGTTTGAGCAGTCGGTCGCGCGCTACGCCGATCAACCTGCGTTTGTGAATA
TGGGGGAGGTAATGACCTTCCGCAAGCTGGAAGAACGCAGTCGCGCGTTTGCCGCTTATTTGCAACAAGG
GTTGGGGCTGAAGAAAGGCGATCGCGTTGCGTTGATGATGCCTAATTTATTGCAATATCCGGTGGCGCTG
TTTGGCATTTTGCGTGCCGGGATGATCGTCGTAAACGTTAACCCGTTGTATACCCCGCGTGAGCTTGAGC
ATCAGCTTAACGATAGCGGCGCATCGGCGATTGTTATCGTGTCTAACTTTGCTCACACACTGGAAAAAGT
GGTTGATAAAACCGCCGTTCAGCACGTAATTCTGACCCGTATGGGCGATCAGCTATCTACGGCAAAAGGC
ACGGTAGTCAATTTCGTTGTTAAATACATCAAGCGTTTGGTGCCGAAATACCATCTGCCAGATGCCATTT
CATTTCGTAGCGCACTGCATAACGGCTACCGGATGCAGTACGTCAAACCCGAACTGGTGCCGGAAGATTT
AGCTTTTCTGCAATACACCGGCGGCACCACTGGTGTGGCGAAAGGCGCGATGCTGACTCACCGCAATATG
CTGGCGAACCTGGAACAGGTTAACGCGACCTATGGTCCGCTGTTGCATCCGGGCAAAGAGCTGGTGGTGA
CGGCGCTGCCGCTGTATCACATTTTTGCCCTGACCATTAACTGCCTGCTGTTTATCGAACTGGGTGGGCA
GAACCTGCTTATCACTAACCCGCGCGATATTCCAGGGTTGGTAAAAGAATTAGCGAAATATCCGTTTACC
GCTATCACGGGCGTTAAC
