>Addgene plasmid #65567 | PAS501 (TJF040) | addgene partial sequence | sequence record 114796 | T7term 5'-GCTAGTTATTGCTCAGCGG-3'
AGACGAGTCCATGTGCTGGCGTTCAAATTTCGCAGCAGCGGTTTCTTTACCAGACTCGAGGGTACCGACG
TCAGCGATCGCGTGGCCGGCCGATATCCAATTGAGATCTGCCATATGTATATCTCCTTCTTATACTTAAC
TAATATACTAAGATGGGGAATTGTTATCCGCTCACAATTCCCCTATAGTGAGTCGTATTAATTTCGATTA
TGCGGCCGTGTACAATACGATTACTTTCTGTTCGACTTAAGCATTATGCGGCCGCAAGCTTGGATCCTCA
TTCATTCAGTGATGATGATGGTGATGAGAAGAACCTCAGGCTTTATTGTCCACTTTGCCGCGCGCTTCGT
CACGTAATTCTCGTCGCAAAATTTTTCCGACGTTAGATTTCGGTAACTCATCACGAAACTCCACCAGCTT
CGGTACTTTGTATCCCGTGAGCTGACGGCGGCAAAAAGTCACCAGTGACTCTTCGGTAAGCGATGGATCT
TTTTTCACTACGAAGATTTTCACCGCTTCACCACTGGAGCCGGAAGGTACGCCAACAGCCGCGACTTCCT
GTACGCCAGGATGCTGCATGACGACATCTTCAATCTCGTTGGGATAGACGTTAAAACCGGAAACCAGAAT
CATGTCTTTTTTACGATCGACAATGCGCAGGAATCCTTCTTCATCCATTACCGCGATGTCGCCGGTGTGT
AACCAGCCATTTTTGATGATTTCATCGGTAGCATCGGGACGCTGCCAGTAACCCAGCATCACCTGCGGTC
CTTTGACACAAAGCTCACCCGGTTGACCTGGTGGTACTTCATTATCATCATCATCCACCAGTTTGGCTTC
CGTCGACGGCACCGGCAAACCGATGCTACCACTATGATAATCAATATCATATGGGTTAACGCTGACCAGC
GGCGCACACTCGGTAAGGCCATAGCCTTCCAGCAGATACTGTCCGGTCAGTTTCACCCAACGCTCTGCCA
CCACTTGCCGCACTGGCATTCCACCGCCTGCGGAAAGATGCAGACTGGAGAAATCCAGCTGCTGGAACTC
TT
