[The description below was written by a language model from this plasmid's Addgene catalogue record.]
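Description:
PAS501 (TJF040) is a bacterial expression plasmid built on the pETDuet-1 backbone, a commercial vector designed for T7-driven protein production in E. coli. The backbone is recorded as about 5.4 kb and the complete plasmid as roughly 7.1 kb. It is selected with ampicillin and is listed as high copy. No feature table accompanies the record, so details such as the origin of replication, the lacI repressor gene or the state of the second expression cassette that characterises Duet vectors are not documented here.

The payload is the E. coli fadD gene, about 1.7 kb, encoding the acyl-CoA synthetase that activates free fatty acids to their CoA thioesters, carrying a single amino-acid substitution, Q338R. It was inserted by restriction cloning between NcoI and HindIII sites and sits under a T7 promoter with a lac operator. This arrangement keeps transcription repressed until T7 RNA polymerase is supplied and the lac repressor is relieved, typically in a host strain carrying an inducible T7 polymerase gene. The record does not state whether the protein carries any affinity tag.

According to the associated publication title, the construct comes from work aimed at enhancing FadD activity on medium-chain fatty acids. The Q338R variant is therefore presumably one of the mutants examined for altered activity on such substrates, and the plasmid would serve for expressing it in E. coli for enzymatic characterisation or metabolic engineering studies. The record itself does not describe the variant's specific effect.
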