Addgene plasmid #65567: PAS501 (TJF040)
Purpose: pETDuet-1 Containing FadD Q338R
Depositing lab: Pamela Silver. Depositing organization: Harvard Medical School. Publication: Enhancement of E. coli acyl-CoA synthetase FadD activity on medium chain fatty acids. Ford TJ, Way JC. PeerJ. 2015 Jun 30;3:e1040. doi: 10.7717/peerj.1040. eCollection 2015. PubMed 26157619.
Backbone
  Vector backbone: pETDuet-1
  Backbone manufacturer: Novagen
  Backbone size w/o insert (bp): 5420
  Total vector size (bp): 7084
  Vector type: Bacterial Expression
Growth in bacteria
  Bacterial resistance: Ampicillin, 100 μg/mL
  Growth temperature: 37°C
  Growth strain: Mach1
  Copy number: High Copy
Gene/Insert
  Gene/Insert name: FadD with Q338R mutation
  Species: E. coli
  Insert size (bp): 1686
  Mutation: Q338R
  Promoter: T7/lacO
  Cloning method: Restriction Enzyme; 5′ cloning site NcoI (unknown if destroyed); 3′ cloning site HindIII (unknown if destroyed)
  Sequencing primers: 5′ ctcgatcccgcgaaattaatacg; 3′ CTTAAGCATTATGCGGCCGCAAG
Terms and licenses: Academic/Nonprofit Terms; Industry Terms: Not Available to Industry
How to cite: PAS501 (TJF040) was a gift from Pamela Silver (Addgene plasmid # 65567 ; http://n2t.net/addgene:65567 ; RRID:Addgene_65567)
